>Addgene plasmid #100863 | pEGFP-mSPDEF deltaN3 | addgene full sequence | sequence record 192929 | Addgene NGS Result
CGTTACATAACTTACGGTAAATGGCCCGCCTGGCTGACCGCCCAACGACCCCCGCCCATTGACGTCAATA
ATGACGTATGTTCCCATAGTAACGCCAATAGGGACTTTCCATTGACGTCAATGGGTGGAGTATTTACGGT
AAACTGCCCACTTGGCAGTACATCAAGTGTATCATATGCCAAGTACGCCCCCTATTGACGTCAATGACGG
TAAATGGCCCGCCTGGCATTATGCCCAGTACATGACCTTATGGGACTTTCCTACTTGGCAGTACATCTAC
GTATTAGTCATCGCTATTACCATGGTGATGCGGTTTTGGCAGTACATCAATGGGCGTGGATAGCGGTTTG
ACTCACGGGGATTTCCAAGTCTCCACCCCATTGACGTCAATGGGAGTTTGTTTTGGCACCAAAATCAACG
GGACTTTCCAAAATGTCGTAACAACTCCGCCCCATTGACGCAAATGGGCGGTAGGCGTGTACGGTGGGAG
GTCTATATAAGCAGAGCTGGTTTAGTGAACCGTCAGATCCGCTAGCGCTACCGGTCGCCACCATGGTGAG
CAAGGGCGAGGAGCTGTTCACCGGGGTGGTGCCCATCCTGGTCGAGCTGGACGGCGACGTAAACGGCCAC
AAGTTCAGCGTGTCCGGCGAGGGCGAGGGCGATGCCACCTACGGCAAGCTGACCCTGAAGTTCATCTGCA
CCACCGGCAAGCTGCCCGTGCCCTGGCCCACCCTCGTGACCACCCTGACCTACGGCGTGCAGTGCTTCAG
CCGCTACCCCGACCACATGAAGCAGCACGACTTCTTCAAGTCCGCCATGCCCGAAGGCTACGTCCAGGAG
CGCACCATCTTCTTCAAGGACGACGGCAACTACAAGACCCGCGCCGAGGTGAAGTTCGAGGGCGACACCC
TGGTGAACCGCATCGAGCTGAAGGGCATCGACTTCAAGGAGGACGGCAACATCCTGGGGCACAAGCTGGA
GTACAACTACAACAGCCACAACGTCTATATCATGGCCGACAAGCAGAAGAACGGCATCAAGGTGAACTTC
AAGATCCGCCACAACATCGAGGACGGCAGCGTGCAGCTCGCCGACCACTACCAGCAGAACACCCCCATCG
GCGACGGCCCCGTGCTGCTGCCCGACAACCACTACCTGAGCACCCAGTCCGCCCTGAGCAAAGACCCCAA
CGAGAAGCGCGATCACATGGTCCTGCTGGAGTTCGTGACCGCCGCCGGGATCACTCTCGGCATGGACGAG
CTGTACAAGTCCGGCCGGACTCAGATCTCGAGCTCAAGCTTCGAATTCAGCAGCTGGGTCGCCAAAGTCC
CCGAGGCCCGTGCCGGGGAGGACCACCCGGAGGAGCCCGAGCAGTGTCCCGTCATTGACAGCCAGGCCTC
TGGGAGCACGTTGGATGAGCACTCGCTAGAGCAGGTGCAATCGATGGTTGTGGGCGAGGTCCTGAAAGAT
ATTGAGACGGCCTGCAAGCTTCTGAACATCACAGCAGACCCTGGGGACTGGAGCCCTGGTAACGTGCAGA
AGTGGCTTTTATGGACAGAACACCAGTACCGGCTGCCTCCAGCAGGCAAGGCCTTCCAGGAGCTGGGCGG
TAAGGAGCTGTGCGCCATGTCCGAGGAACAGTTCCGTCAGCGTGCACCCTTGGGTGGGGATGTACTGCAT
GCCCACCTGGACATCTGGAAGTCAGCGGCCTGGATGAAGGAGAGGACCTCGCCTGGGACCCTTCACTACT
GCGCCTCCACCAGCGAGGAGGGCTGGACGGATGGTGAGGTGGACTCGTCGTGCTCCGGGCAGCCCATTCA
CCTGTGGCAGTTCCTGAAAGAACTGCTGCTCAAGCCCCACAGCTATGGCCGCTTCATCCGCTGGCTCAAC
AAGGAGAAAGGCATCTTCAAAATTGAGGACTCAGCACAGGTGGCCCGACTGTGGGGTGTGCGCAAGAACC
GGCCAGCCATGAACTATGATAAACTAAGCCGCTCCATCCGCCAGTATTACAAGAAGGGCATCATTCGTAA
ACCCGACATCTCTCAGCGCCTTGTCTACCAATTTGTGCATCCAGTCTGAGGATCCACCGGATCTAGATAA
CTGATCATAATCAGCCATACCACATTTGTAGAGGTTTTACTTGCTTTAAAAAACCTCCCACACCTCCCCC
TGAACCTGAAACATAAAATGAATGCAATTGTTGTTGTTAACTTGTTTATTGCAGCTTATAATGGTTACAA
ATAAAGCAATAGCATCACAAATTTCACAAATAAAGCATTTTTTTCACTGCATTCTAGTTGTGGTTTGTCC
AAACTCATCAATGTATCTTAACGCGTAAATTGTAAGCGTTAATATTTTGTTAAAATTCGCGTTAAATTTT
TGTTAAATCAGCTCATTTTTTAACCAATAGGCCGAAATCGGCAAAATCCCTTATAAATCAAAAGAATAGA
CCGAGATAGGGT
[37 nt withheld, positions 2463-2499]
AAAGAACGTGGACTCCAACGTCAAAGG
[49 nt withheld, positions 2527-2575]
T
[91 nt withheld, positions 2577-2667]
G
[124 nt withheld, positions 2669-2792]
CAGGTGGCACTTTTCGGGGAAATGTGCGCGGAACCCCTATTTGTTTATTTTTCTAAATACATTCAAATAT
GTATCCGCTCATGAGACAATAACCCTGATAAATGCTTCAATAATATTGAAAAAGGAAGAGTCCTGAGGCG
GAAAGAACCAGCTGTGGAATGTGTGTCAGTTAGGGTGTGGAAAGTCCCCAGGCTCCCCAGCAGGCAGAAG
TATGCAAAGCATGCATCTCAATTAGTCAGCAACCAGGTGTGGAAAGTCCCCAGGCTCCCCAGCAGGCAGA
AGTATGCAAAGCATGCATCTCAATTAGTCAGCAACCATAGTCCCGCCCCTAACTCCGCCCATCCCGCCCC
TAACTCCGCCCAGTTCCGCCCATTCTCCGCCCCATGGCTGACTAATTTTTTTTATTTATGCAGAGGCCGA
GGCCGCCTCGGCCTCTGAGCTATTCCAGAAGTAGTGAGGAGGCTTTTTTGGAGGCCTAGGCTTTTGCAAA
GATCGATCAAGAGACAGGATGAGGATCGTTTCGCATGATTGAACAAGATGGATTGCACGCAGGTTCTCCG
GCCGCTTGGGTGGAGAGGCTATTCGGCTATGACTGGGCACAACAGACAATCGGCTGCTCTGATGCCGCCG
TGTTCCGGCTGTCAGCGCAGGGGCGCCCGGTTCTTTTTGTCAAGACCGACCTGTCCGGTGCCCTGAATGA
ACTGCAAGACGAGGCAGCGCGGCTATCGTGGCTGGCCACGACGGGCGTTCCTTGCGCAGCTGTGCTCGAC
GTTGTCACTGAAGCGGGAAGGGACTGGCTGCTATTGGGCGAAGTGCCGGGGCAGGATCTCCTGTCATCTC
ACCTTGCTCCTGCCGAGAAAGTATCCATCATGGCTGATGCAATGCGGCGGCTGCATACGCTTGATCCGGC
TACCTGCCCATTCGACCACCAAGCGAAACATCGCATCGAGCGAGCACGTACTCGGATGGAAGCCGGTCTT
GTCGATCAGGATGATCTGGACGAAGAGCATCAGGGGCTCGCGCCAGCCGAACTGTTCGCCAGGCTCAAGG
CGAGCATGCCCGACGGCGAGGATCTCGTCGTGACCCATGGCGATGCCTGCTTGCCGAATATCATGGTGGA
AAATGGCCGCTTTTCTGGATTCATCGACTGTGGCCGGCTGGGTGTGGCGGACCGCTATCAGGACATAGCG
TTGGCTACCCGTGATATTGCTGAAGAGCTTGGCGGCGAATGGGCTGACCGCTTCCTCGTGCTTTACGGTA
TCGCCGCTCCCGATTCGCAGCGCATCGCCTTCTATCGCCTTCTTGACGAGTTCTTCTGAGCGGGACTCTG
GGGTTCGAAATGACCGACCAAGCGACGCCCAACCTGCCATCACGAGATTTCGATTCCACCGCCGCCTTCT
ATGAAAGGTTGGGCTTCGGAATCGTTTTCCGGGACGCCGGCTGGATGATCCTCCAGCGCGGGGATCTCAT
GCTGGAGTTCTTCGCCCACCCTAGGGGGAGGCTAACTGAAACACGGAAGGAGACAATACCGGAAGGAACC
CGCGCTATGACGGCAATAAAAAGACAGAATAAAACGCACGGTGTTGGGTCGTTTGTTCATAAACGCGGGG
TTCGGTCCCAGGGCTGGCACTCTGTCGATACCCCACCGAGACCCCATTGGGGCCAATACGCCCGCGTTTC
TTCCTTTTCCCCACCCCACCCCCCAAGTTCGGGTGAAGGCCCAGGGCTCGCAGCCAACGTCGGGGCGGCA
GGCCCTGCCATAGCCTCAGGTTACTCATATATACTTTAGATTGATTTAAAACTTCATTTTTAATTTAAAA
GGATCTAGGTGAAGATCCTTTTTGATAATCTCATGACCAAAATCCCTTAACGTGAGTTTTCGTTCCACTG
AGCGTCAGACCCCGTAGAAAAGATCAAAGGATCTTCTTGAGATCCTTTTTTTCTGCGCGTAATCTGCTGC
TTGCAAACAAAAAAACCACCGCTACCAGCGGTGGTTTGTTTGCCGGATCAAGAGCTACCAACTCTTTTTC
CGAAGGTAACTGGCTTCAGCAGAGCGCAGATACCAAATACTGTTCTTCTAGTGTAGCCGTAGTTAGGCCA
CCACTTCAAGAACTCTGTAGCACCGCCTACATACCTCGCTCTGCTAATCCTGTTACCAGTGGCTGCTGCC
AGTGGCGATAAGTCGTGTCTTACCGGGTTGGACTCAAGACGATAGTTACCGGATAAGGCGCAGCGGTCGG
GCTGAACGGGGGGTTCGTGCACACAGCCCAGCTTGGAGCGAACGACCTACACCGAACTGAGATACCTACA
GCGTGAGCTATGAGAAAGCGCCACGCTTCCCGAAGGGAGAAAGGCGGACAGGTATCCGGTAAGCGGCAGG
GTCGGAACAGGAGAGCGCACGAGGGAGCTTCCAGGGGGAAACGCCTGGTATCTTTATAGTCCTGTCGGGT
TTCGCCACCTCTGACTTGAGCGTCGATTTTTGTGATGCTCGTCAGGGGGGCGGAGCCTATGGAAAAACGC
CAGCAACGCGGCCTTTTTACGGTTCCTGGCCTTTTGCTGGCCTTTTGCTCACATGTTCTTTCCTGCGTTA
TCCCCTGATTCTGTGGATAACCGTATTACCGCCATGCATTAGTTATTAATAGTAATCAATTACGGGGTCA
TTAGTTCATAGCCCATATATGGAGTTCCG
Features (pLannotate 1.2.2; 15 found; start..end, strand, type, name):
      1..304     +  enhancer       CMV enhancer: human cytomegalovirus immediate early enhancer
    305..508     +  promoter       CMV promoter: human cytomegalovirus (CMV) immediate early promoter
    553..1269    +  CDS            EGFP: EGFP is a basic (constitutively fluorescent) green fluorescent protein published in 1996, derived from Aequorea victoria. It is reported to be a rapidly-maturing weak dimer with moderate acid sensitivity.
   1303..2076    +  CDS            SPDEF (fragment): SPDEF_HUMAN - Also known as PDEF, PSE. Experimental evidence at protein level: Swiss-Prot protein existence level 1. May function as an androgen-independent transactivator of the prostate-specific antigen (PSA) promoter. Binds to 5'-GGAT-3' DNA sequences. May play a role in the regulation of the prostate gland and/or prostate cancer development. Acts as a transcriptional activator for SERPINB5 promoter. From Homo sapiens (Human).
   2102..2186    +  CDS            large T antigen (fragment): large T antigen from SV40 (simian virus 40)
   2209..2330    +  polyA_signal   SV40 poly(A) signal: SV40 polyadenylation signal
   2364..2792    -  rep_origin     f1 ori (sequence partly withheld): f1 bacteriophage origin of replication; arrow indicates direction of (+) strand synthesis
   2819..2923    +  promoter       AmpR promoter: bla
   2925..3282    +  promoter       SV40 promoter: SV40 enhancer and early promoter
   3317..4111    +  CDS            NeoR/KanR: aminoglycoside phosphotransferase from Tn5; aph(3')-II (or nptII); confers resistance to neomycin, kanamycin, and G418 (Geneticin®)
   4132..4284    +  CDS            ble (fragment): BLE_KLEPN - Experimental evidence at protein level: Swiss-Prot protein existence level 1. Binding protein with a strong affinity to the bleomycin family of antibiotics. Binds to CL990; an antimitotic-antibiotic compound. From Klebsiella pneumoniae.
   4343..4390    +  polyA_signal   HSV TK poly(A) signal: herpes simplex virus thymidine kinase polyadenylation signal (Cole and Stacy, 1985)
   4481..4497    -  polyA_signal   bGH poly(A) signal (fragment): bovine growth hormone polyadenylation signal
   4719..5307    +  rep_origin     ori: high-copy-number ColE1/pMB1/pBR322/pUC origin of replication
   5422..5481    +  enhancer       CMV enhancer (fragment): human cytomegalovirus immediate early enhancer
