[The description below was written by a language model from this plasmid's Addgene catalogue record and pLannotate feature annotations shown in this document.]
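Description:
pEGFP-mSPDEF deltaN3 is a 5,481-nt mammalian expression plasmid built on the Clontech pGFPC2 (EGFP C-terminal fusion) backbone. It encodes an N-terminally truncated form of mouse SPDEF, an ETS-family transcription factor. The insert covers residues 70–325 of the protein and was cloned between EcoRI and BamHI sites, placing it in frame downstream of EGFP so that the fluorescent protein forms an N-terminal tag. Transcription is driven by the human cytomegalovirus immediate-early enhancer and promoter and is terminated by the SV40 polyadenylation signal. The automated annotation labels the insert as a fragment of human SPDEF, which reflects matching to the human orthologue in the reference database; the catalogue record states that the gene is from mouse.

The plasmid is propagated in E. coli at high copy through a pUC-type ColE1 origin, and it also carries an f1 origin for single-stranded DNA production. Selection relies on one Tn5 aminoglycoside phosphotransferase gene (NeoR/KanR) placed behind tandem bacterial (bla) and SV40 early promoters and followed by the HSV TK polyadenylation signal. This arrangement gives kanamycin resistance in bacteria and allows G418 selection of transfected mammalian cells. The short large T antigen, ble and bGH poly(A) fragments in the feature table are probably backbone remnants or partial annotation matches rather than functional elements.

As one of what its name suggests is a series of deletion constructs, this plasmid is suited to expressing a fluorescently trackable SPDEF truncation in mammalian cells, for example to ask what the missing N-terminal region contributes to the protein. The associated publication concerns SPDEF-induced quiescence of colorectal cancer cells and its effect on the transcriptional targets of beta-catenin.
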