Addgene plasmid #100863: pEGFP-mSPDEF deltaN3
Purpose: Mammalian expression of mouse SPDEF truncation
Depositing lab: Noah Shroyer. Depositing organization: Baylor College of Medicine. Publication: SPDEF Induces Quiescence of Colorectal Cancer Cells by Changing the Transcriptional Targets of beta-catenin. Lo YH, Noah TK, Chen MS, Zou W, Borras E, Vilar E, Shroyer NF. Gastroenterology. 2017 Jul;153(1):205-218.e8. doi: 10.1053/j.gastro.2017.03.048. Epub 2017 Apr 5. PubMed 28390865.
Backbone
  Vector backbone: pGFPC2
  Backbone manufacturer: Clontech
  Vector type: Mammalian Expression
Growth in bacteria
  Bacterial resistance: Kanamycin, 50 μg/mL
  Growth temperature: 37°C
  Growth strain: DH5alpha
  Copy number: High Copy
Gene/Insert
  Gene/Insert name: Spdef
  Species: M. musculus (mouse)
  Mutation: truncated protein 70-325aa
  Entrez Gene: Spdef (a.k.a. PDEF, Pse)
  Promoter: CMV
  Tag / fusion protein: EGFP (N terminal on backbone)
  Cloning method: Restriction Enzyme; 5′ cloning site EcoRI (unknown if destroyed); 3′ cloning site BamHI (unknown if destroyed)
Terms and licenses: Academic/Nonprofit Terms; Industry Terms: Not Available to Industry
How to cite: pEGFP-mSPDEF deltaN3 was a gift from Noah Shroyer (Addgene plasmid # 100863 ; http://n2t.net/addgene:100863 ; RRID:Addgene_100863)
